Addgene plasmid #114631: pTWIN1-His6-Ssp-Htt2-90-49Q-P90C
Purpose: Bacterial expression of Htt fragment containing amino acids 2-90, with P90C cysteine mutation and a 49 polyQ repeat
Depositing lab: Hilal Lashuel. Depositing organization: Swiss Federal Institute of Technology (EPFL). Publication: Monomeric Huntingtin Exon 1 Has Similar Overall Structural Features for Wild-Type and Pathological Polyglutamine Lengths. Warner JB 4th, Ruff KM, Tan PS, Lemke EA, Pappu RV, Lashuel HA. J Am Chem Soc. 2017 Oct 18;139(41):14456-14469. doi: 10.1021/jacs.7b06659. Epub 2017 Oct 9. PubMed 28937758.
Backbone
  Vector backbone: pTWIN1
  Backbone manufacturer: NEB
  Vector type: Bacterial Expression
Growth in bacteria
  Bacterial resistance: Ampicillin, 100 μg/mL
  Growth temperature: 30°C
  Growth strain: NEB Stable
  Copy number: Low Copy
Gene/Insert
  Gene/Insert name: Huntingtin Exon1 fragment
  Species: H. sapiens (human)
  Mutation: P90C; 49 polyQ repeat
  Entrez Gene: HTT (a.k.a. HD, IT15, LOMARS)
  Tag / fusion protein: His6-Ssp DnaB intein (N terminal on backbone)
  Cloning method: Ligation Independent Cloning
  Sequencing primers: 5′ T7; 3′ T7-Term
Terms and licenses: Academic/Nonprofit Terms; Industry Terms: Not Available to Industry
How to cite: pTWIN1-His6-Ssp-Htt2-90-49Q-P90C was a gift from Hilal Lashuel (Addgene plasmid # 114631 ; http://n2t.net/addgene:114631 ; RRID:Addgene_114631)
