[The description below was written by a language model from this plasmid's Addgene catalogue record and pLannotate feature annotations shown in this document.]
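Description:
pTWIN1-His6-Ssp-Htt2-90-49Q-P90C is a bacterial expression plasmid built on the NEB pTWIN1 intein-fusion backbone and used to produce a fragment of human huntingtin (HTT) exon 1. The insert encodes residues 2–90 with an expanded 49-glutamine tract and a P90C substitution that places a single cysteine at the C-terminal end. It is fused at its N-terminus to a His6-tagged Ssp DnaB intein carried on the backbone. The 6,292 nt sequence record shows the expression cassette driven by a T7 promoter with an adjacent lac operator and the T7 gene 10 ribosome binding site, ending at a T7 terminator. A backbone lacI gene supplies the repressor, so expression is IPTG-inducible in hosts that provide T7 RNA polymerase.

The automated annotation labels the intein region as two dnaB fragments matched to a Mycobacterium tuberculosis entry. This is probably a homology hit to the Ssp DnaB mini-intein named in the catalogue. The huntingtin coding region itself is not annotated and presumably lies in the unlabelled stretch between the intein and the terminator. A short SET1 fragment called just upstream of the terminator is likely backbone-derived sequence.

The plasmid is selected with ampicillin (AmpR, β-lactamase) and replicates from a ColE1/pMB1-type origin together with rop, which fits the low-copy designation. An M13 origin, a bom fragment, remnants of a tetracycline resistance gene and flanking rrnB T1 terminators are also present.

In general, the Ssp DnaB intein allows affinity capture through the His tag, followed by self-cleavage at the intein's C-terminus to release the target without extra N-terminal residues. The record does not state what the engineered cysteine is for, though a unique cysteine of this kind would suit site-specific labelling. The associated publication compares the structural features of monomeric huntingtin exon 1 at wild-type and pathological polyglutamine lengths.
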