Features (pLannotate 1.2.2; 21 found; start..end, strand, type, name):
     36..122     +  terminator     rrnB T1 terminator: Escherichia coli rrnB; transcription terminator T1 from the E. coli rrnB gene
    257..275     +  promoter       T7 promoter: promoter for bacteriophage T7 RNA polymerase
    276..300     +  protein_bind   lac operator: The lac repressor binds to the lac operator to inhibit transcription in E. coli. This inhibition can be relieved by adding lactose or isopropyl-β-D-thiogalactopyranoside (IPTG). lac repressor encoded by lacI
    315..337     +  RBS            RBS: efficient ribosome binding site from bacteriophage T7 gene 10 (Olins and Rangwala, 1989)
    366..713     +  CDS            dnaB (fragment): DNAB_MYCTU - Experimental evidence at protein level: Swiss-Prot protein existence level 1. The intein is an endonuclease. From Mycobacterium tuberculosis (strain ATCC 25618 / H37Rv).
    699..848     +  CDS            dnaB (fragment): DNAB_MYCTU - Experimental evidence at protein level: Swiss-Prot protein existence level 1. The intein is an endonuclease. From Mycobacterium tuberculosis (strain ATCC 25618 / H37Rv).
   1332..1381    +  CDS            SET1 (fragment): solubility-enhancement tag derived from T7 phage gene 10B
   1389..1436    +  terminator     T7 terminator: transcription terminator for bacteriophage T7 RNA polymerase
   1496..1600    +  promoter       AmpR promoter: bla
   1601..2461    +  CDS            AmpR: β-lactamase; bla; confers resistance to ampicillin, carbenicillin, and related antibiotics
   2503..3016    -  rep_origin     M13 ori (sequence partly withheld): M13 bacteriophage origin of replication; arrow indicates direction of (+) strand synthesis
   3127..3715    +  rep_origin     ori: high-copy-number ColE1/pMB1/pBR322/pUC origin of replication
   3892..3982    -  misc_feature   bom (fragment): basis of mobility region from pBR322
   4084..4275    -  CDS            rop: Rop protein, which maintains plasmids at low copy number; rop
   4316..4426    +  CDS            mbeC (fragment): MBEC_ECOLX - Experimental evidence at protein level: Swiss-Prot protein existence level 1. Required for efficient mobilization of ColE1 plasmid and is thus essential to promote the specific transfer of the plasmid during conjugation. Probably functions by inducing DNA bending, helping the MbeA relaxase to melt the DNA around the nic site and cleave the phosphodiester bond. Binds specifically double-stranded DNA (dsDNA) containing the ColE1 oriT but does not recognize the inverted repeat (IR). From Escherichia coli.
   4461..4783    -  CDS            TcR (fragment): tetracycline efflux protein; tet; confers resistance to tetracycline
   4798..4819    -  protein_bind   CAP binding site: CAP binding activates transcription in the presence of cAMP. E. coli catabolite activator protein
   4832..5914    -  CDS            lacI: lac repressor; lacI; The lac repressor binds to the lac operator to inhibit transcription in E. coli. This inhibition can be relieved by adding lactose or isopropyl-β-D-thiogalactopyranoside (IPTG).
   5915..5992    -  promoter       lacI promoter: lacI
   6000..6093    -  CDS            TcR (fragment): tetracycline efflux protein; tet; confers resistance to tetracycline
   6145..6231    +  terminator     rrnB T1 terminator: Escherichia coli rrnB; transcription terminator T1 from the E. coli rrnB gene
>Addgene plasmid #114631 | pTWIN1-His6-Ssp-Htt2-90-49Q-P90C | addgene full sequence | sequence record 222660 | Addgene NGS Result
CGCCATAAACTGCCAGGAATTAATTCCCCAGGCATCAAATAAAACGAAAGGCTCAGTCGAAAGACTGGGC
CTTTCGTTTTATCTGTTGTTTGTCGGTGAACGCTCTCCTGAGTAGGACAAATCCGCCGGGAGCGGATTTG
AACGTTGCGAAGCAACGGCCCGGAGGGTGGCGGGCAGGACGCCCGCCATAAACTGCCAGGAATTGGGGAT
CGGAATTAATTCCCGGTTTAAACCGGGGATCTCGATCCCGCGAAATTAATACGACTCACTATAGGGGAAT
TGTGAGCGGATAACAATTCCCCTCTAGAAATAATTTTGTTTAACTTTAAGAAGGAGATATACATATGCAT
CATCATCATCACCATAGCGGTGCAATTAGCGGTGATAGCCTGATTAGCCTGGCAAGCACCGGTAAACGTG
TTAGCATTAAAGATCTGCTGGATGAGAAAGATTTTGAGATTTGGGCCATTAACGAGCAGACCATGAAACT
GGAAAGCGCAAAAGTTAGCCGTGTTTTTTGCACCGGTAAAAAACTGGTGTATATCCTGAAAACCCGTCTG
GGTCGTACCATTAAAGCAACCGCAAATCATCGTTTTCTGACCATTGATGGTTGGAAACGTCTGGATGAAC
TGAGCCTGAAAGAACATATTGCACTGCCTCGTAAACTGGAAAGTAGCAGCCTGCAACTGAGTCCGGAAAT
TGAAAAACTGAGCCAGAGCGATATCTATTGGGATAGCATTGTTAGCATTACCGAAACCGGTGTTGAAGAA
GTTTTTGATCTGACCGTTCCGGGTCCGCACAATTTTGTTGCAAATGATATTATTGTGCACAACGCCACCC
TGGAAAAACTGATGAAAGCATTTGAAAGCCTGAAAAGCTTTCAGCAGCAGCAACAACAGCAGCAACAGCA
ACAGCAGCAGCAGCAGCAACAACAGCAGCAGCAACAGCAACAACAACAACAACAGCAGCAACAACAGCAA
CAGCAGCAACAACAACAGCAACAGCAGCAGCAGCAACAACAGCAACAGCCTCCGCCTCCGCCACCGCCTC
CTCCACCTCCGCAGCTGCCGCAACCTCCTCCTCAGGCACAGCCGCTGCTGCCGCAGCCTCAACCTCCTCC
ACCACCTCCACCTCCACCGCCTGGTCCGGCAGTTGCAGAAGAACCGCTGCATCGTTGCTAACTGCAGGAA
GGGGGAACCGCTGCATCGTTGCTAACTGCAGGAAGGGGAACCGCTGCATCGTTGCTAACTGCAGGAAGGG
GCCGCTGCATCGTTGCTAACTGCAGGAAGGGAGAACCGCTGCATCGTTGCTAACTGCAGGAAGGGGATCC
GGCTGCTAACAAAGCCCGAAAGGAAGCTGAGTTGGCTGCTGCCACCGCTGAGCAATAACTAGCATAACCC
CTTGGGGCCTCTAAACGGGTCTTGAGGGGTTTTTTGCTGAAAGGAGGAACTATATCCGGATAACTACGTC
AGGTGGCACTTTTCGGGGAAATGTGCGCGGAACCCCTATTTGTTTATTTTTCTAAATACATTCAAATATG
TATCCGCTCATGAGACAATAACCCTGATAAATGCTTCAATAATATTGAAAAAGGAAGAGTATGAGTATTC
AACATTTCCGTGTCGCCCTTATTCCCTTTTTTGCGGCATTTTGCCTTCCTGTTTTTGCTCACCCAGAAAC
GCTGGTGAAAGTAAAAGATGCTGAAGATCAGTTGGGTGCACGAGTGGGTTACATCGAACTGGATCTCAAC
AGCGGTAAGATCCTTGAGAGTTTTCGCCCCGAAGAACGTTTCCCAATGATGAGCACTTTTAAAGTTCTGC
TATGTGGCGCGGTATTATCCCGTGTTGACGCCGGGCAAGAGCAACTCGGTCGCCGCATACACTATTCTCA
GAATGACTTGGTTGAGTACTCACCAGTCACAGAAAAGCATCTTACGGATGGCATGACAGTAAGAGAATTA
TGCAGTGCTGCCATAACCATGAGTGATAACACTGCGGCCAACTTACTTCTGACAACGATCGGAGGACCGA
AGGAGCTAACCGCTTTTTTGCACAACATGGGGGATCATGTAACTCGCCTTGATCGTTGGGAACCGGAGCT
GAATGAAGCCATACCAAACGACGAGCGTGACACCACGATGCCTGTAGCAATGGCAACAACGTTGCGCAAA
CTATTAACTGGCGAACTACTTACTCTAGCTTCCCGGCAACAATTAATAGACTGGATGGAGGCGGATAAAG
TTGCAGGACCACTTCTGCGCTCGGCCCTTCCGGCTGGCTGGTTTATTGCTGATAAATCTGGAGCCGGTGA
GCGTGGGTCTCGCGGTATCATTGCAGCACTGGGGCCAGATGGTAAGCCCTCCCGTATCGTAGTTATCTAC
ACGACGGGGAGTCAGGCAACTATGGATGAACGAAATAGACAGATCGCTGAGATAGGTGCCTCACTGATTA
AGCATTGGTAACTGTCAGACCAAGTTTACTCATATATACTTTAGATTGATT
[38 nt withheld, positions 2502-2539]
A
[37 nt withheld, positions 2541-2577]
ATTTTGTTAAAATTCGCGTTAAATTTTTGTTAAATCAGCTCATTTTTTAACCAATAGGCCGAAATCGGCA
AAATCCCTTATAAATCAAAAGAATAGCCCGAGATAGGGT
[37 nt withheld, positions 2687-2723]
AAAGAACGTGGACTCCAACGTCAAAGG
[141 nt withheld, positions 2751-2891]
G
[125 nt withheld, positions 2893-3017]
AAAGGATCTAGGTGAAGATCCTTTTTGATAATCTCATGACCAAAATCCCTTAACGTGAGTTTTCGTTCCA
CTGAGCGTCAGACCCCGTAGAAAAGATCAAAGGATCTTCTTGAGATCCTTTTTTTCTGCGCGTAATCTGC
TGCTTGCAAACAAAAAAACCACCGCTACCAGCGGTGGTTTGTTTGCCGGATCAAGAGCTACCAACTCTTT
TTCCGAAGGTAACTGGCTTCAGCAGAGCGCAGATACCAAATACTGTCCTTCTAGTGTAGCCGTAGTTAGG
CCACCACTTCAAGAACTCTGTAGCACCGCCTACATACCTCGCTCTGCTAATCCTGTTACCAGTGGCTGCT
GCCAGTGGCGATAAGTCGTGTCTTACCGGGTTGGACTCAAGACGATAGTTACCGGATAAGGCGCAGCGGT
CGGGCTGAACGGGGGGTTCGTGCACACAGCCCAGCTTGGAGCGAACGACCTACACCGAACTGAGATACCT
ACAGCGTGAGCTATGAGAAAGCGCCACGCTTCCCGAAGGGAGAAAGGCGGACAGGTATCCGGTAAGCGGC
AGGGTCGGAACAGGAGAGCGCACGAGGGAGCTTCCAGGGGGAAACGCCTGGTATCTTTATAGTCCTGTCG
GGTTTCGCCACCTCTGACTTGAGCGTCGATTTTTGTGATGCTCGTCAGGGGGGCGGAGCCTATGGAAAAA
CGCCAGCAACGCGGCCTTTTTACGGTTCCTGGCCTTTTGCTGGCCTTTTGCTCACATGTTCTTTCCTGCG
TTATCCCCTGATTCTGTGGATAACCGTATTACCGCCTTTGAGTGAGCTGATACCGCTCGCCGCAGCCGAA
CGACCGAGCGCAGCGAGTCAGTGAGCGAGGAAGCTATGGTGCACTCTCAGTACAATCTGCTCTGATGCCG
CATAGTTAAGCCAGTATACACTCCGCTATCGCTACGTGACTGGGTCATGGCTGCGCCCCGACACCCGCCA
ACACCCGCTGACGCGCCCTGACGGGCTTGTCTGCTCCCGGCATCCGCTTACAGACAAGCTGTGACCGTCT
CCGGGAGCTGCATGTGTCAGAGGTTTTCACCGTCATCACCGAAACGCGCGAGGCAGCTGCGGTAAAGCTC
ATCAGCGTGGTCGTGCAGCGATTCACAGATGTCTGCCTGTTCATCCGCGTCCAGCTCGTTGAGTTTCTCC
AGAAGCGTTAATGTCTGGCTTCTGATAAAGCGGGCCATGTTAAGGGCGGTTTTTTCCTGTTTGGTCACTG
ATGCCTCCGTGTAAGGGGGATTTCTGTTCATGGGGGTAATGATACCGATGAAACGAGAGAGGATGCTCAC
GATACGGGTTACTGATGATGAACATGCCCGGTTACTGGAACGTTGTGAGGGTAAACAACTGGCGGTATGG
ATGCGGCGGGACCAGAGAAAAATCACTCAGGGTCAATGCCAGCCGAACGCCAGCAAGACGTAGCCCAGCG
CGTCGGCCGCCATGCCGGCGATAATGGCCTGCTTCTCGCCGAAACGTTTGGTGGCGGGACCAGTGACGAA
GGCTTGAGCGAGGGCGTGCAAGATTCCGAATACCGCAAGCGACAGGCCGATCATCGTCGCGCTCCAGCGA
AAGCGGTCCTCGCCGAAAATGACCCAGAGCGCTGCCGGCACCTGTCCTACGAGTTGCATGATAAAGAAGA
CAGTCATAAGTGCGGCGACGATAGTCATGCCCCGCGCCCACCGGAAGGAGCTGACTGGGTTGAAGGCTCT
CAAGGGCATCGGTCGAGATCCCGGTGCCTAATGAGTGAGCTAACTTACATTAATTGCGTTGCGCTCACTG
CCCGCTTTCCAGTCGGGAAACCTGTCGTGCCAGCTGCATTAATGAATCGGCCAACGCGCGGGGAGAGGCG
GTTTGCGTATTGGGCGCCAGGGTGGTTTTTCTTTTCACCAGTGAGACGGGCAACAGCTGATTGCCCTTCA
CCGCCTGGCCCTGAGAGAGTTGCAGCAAGCGGTCCACGCTGGTTTGCCCCAGCAGGCGAAAATCCTGTTT
GATGGTGGTTAACGGCGGGATATAACATGAGCTGTCTTCGGTATCGTCGTATCCCACTACCGAGATATCC
GCACCAACGCGCAGCCCGGACTCGGTAATGGCGCGCATTGCGCCCAGCGCCATCTGATCGTTGGCAACCA
GCATCGCAGTGGGAACGATGCCCTCATTCAGCATTTGCATGGTTTGTTGAAAACCGGACATGGCACTCCA
GTCGCCTTCCCGTTCCGCTATCGGCTGAATTTGATTGCGAGTGAGATATTTATGCCAGCCAGCCAGACGC
AGACGCGCCGAGACAGAACTTAATGGGCCCGCTAACAGCGCGATTTGCTGGTGACCCAATGCGACCAGAT
GCTCCACGCCCAGTCGCGTACCGTCTTCATGGGAGAAAATAATACTGTTGATGGGTGTCTGGTCAGAGAC
ATCAAGAAATAACGCCGGAACATTAGTGCAGGCAGCTTCCACAGCAATGGCATCCTGGTCATCCAGCGGA
TAGTTAATGATCAGCCCACTGACGCGTTGCGCGAGAAGATTGTGCACCGCCGCTTTACAGGCTTCGACGC
CGCTTCGTTCTACCATCGACACCACCACGCTGGCACCCAGTTGATCGGCGCGAGATTTAATCGCCGCGAC
AATTTGCGACGGCGCGTGCAGGGCCAGACTGGAGGTGGCAACGCCAATCAGCAACGACTGTTTGCCCGCC
AGTTGTTGTGCCACGCGGTTGGGAATGTAATTCAGCTCCGCCATCGCCGCTTCCACTTTTTCCCGCGTTT
TCGCAGAAACGTGGCTGGCCTGGTTCACCACGCGGGAAACGGTCTGATAAGAGACACCGGCATACTCTGC
GACATCGTATAACGTTACTGGTTTCACATTCACCACCCTGAATTGACTCTCTTCCGGGCGCTATCATGCC
ATACCGCGAAAGGTTTTGCGCCATTCGATGGTGTCCGGGATCTCGACGCTCTCCCTTATGCGACTCCTGC
ATTAGGAAGCAGCCCAGTAGTAGGTTGAGGCCGTTGAGCACCGCCGCCGCAAGGAATGGTGCATGCCGGC
ATGCCGCCCTTTCGTCTTCAAGAATTAATTCCCAATTCCCCAGGCATCAAATAAAACGAAAGGCTCAGTC
GAAAGACTGGGCCTTTCGTTTTATCTGTTGTTTGTCGGTGAACGCTCTCCTGAGTAGGACAAATCCGCCG
GGAGCGGATTTGAACGTTGCGAAGCAACGGCCCGGAGGGTGGCGGGCAGGACGCC
